>Addgene plasmid #186054 | pTR-337 pUC19-tNGFR-P2A-CTLA4 N | addgene full sequence | sequence record 367266 | Addgene NGS Result
TATCACGAGGCCCTTTCGTCTCGCGCGTTTCGGTGATGACGGTGAAAACCTCTGACACATGCAGCTCCCG
GAGACGGTCACAGCTTGTCTGTAAGCGGATGCCGGGAGCAGACAAGCCCGTCAGGGCGCGTCAGCGGGTG
TTGGCGGGTGTCGGGGCTGGCTTAACTATGCGGCATCAGAGCAGATTGTACTGAGAGTGCACCATATGCG
GTGTGAAATACCGCACAGATGCGTAAGGAGAAAATACCGCATCAGGCGCCATTCGCCATTCAGGCTGCGC
AACTGTTGGGAAGGGCGATCGGTGCGGGCCTCTTCGCTATTACGCCAGCTGGCGAAAGGGGGATGTGCTG
CAAGGCGATTAAGTTGGGTAACGCCAGGGTTTTCCCAGTCACGACGTTGTAAAACGACGGCCAGTGAATT
CGAGCTCGGTACCCGGGGATTTGGAGTTGTCAATGAAATGAATTGGACTGGATGGTTAAGGATGCCCAGA
AGATTGAATAAAATTGGGATTTAGGAGGACCCTTGTACTCCAGGAAATTCTCCAAGTCTCCACTTAGTTA
TCCAGATCCTCAAAGTGAACATGAAGCTTCAGTTTCAAATTGAATACATTTTCCATCCATGGATTGGCTT
GTTTTGTTCAGTTGAGTGCTTGAGGTTGTCTTTTCGACGTAACAGCTAAACCCACGGCTTCCTTTCTCGT
AAAACCAAAACAAAAAGGCTTTCTATTCAAGTGCCTTCTGTGTGTGCACATGTGTAATACATATCTGGGA
TCAAAGCTATCTATATAAAGTCCTTGATTCTGTGTGGGTTCAAACACATTTCAAAGCTTCAGGATCCTGA
AAGGTTTTGCTCTACTTCCTGAAGACCTGAACACCGCTCCCATAAAGCCATGGGGGCAGGTGCCACTGGC
CGCGCCATGGACGGGCCGCGCCTGCTGCTGTTGCTGCTTCTGGGGGTGTCCCTTGGAGGTGCCAAGGAGG
CATGCCCCACAGGCCTGTACACACACAGCGGTGAGTGCTGCAAAGCCTGCAACCTGGGCGAGGGTGTGGC
CCAGCCTTGTGGAGCCAACCAGACCGTGTGTGAGCCCTGCCTGGACAGCGTGACGTTCTCCGACGTGGTG
AGCGCGACCGAGCCGTGCAAGCCGTGCACCGAGTGCGTGGGGCTCCAGAGCATGTCGGCGCCATGCGTGG
AGGCCGACGACGCCGTGTGCCGCTGCGCCTACGGCTACTACCAGGATGAGACGACTGGGCGCTGCGAGGC
GTGCCGCGTGTGCGAGGCGGGCTCGGGCCTCGTGTTCTCCTGCCAGGACAAGCAGAACACCGTGTGCGAG
GAGTGCCCCGACGGCACGTATTCCGACGAGGCCAACCACGTGGACCCGTGCCTGCCCTGCACCGTGTGCG
AGGACACCGAGCGCCAGCTCCGCGAGTGCACACGCTGGGCCGACGCCGAGTGCGAGGAGATCCCTGGCCG
TTGGATTACACGGTCCACACCCCCAGAGGGCTCGGACAGCACAGCCCCCAGCACCCAGGAGCCTGAGGCA
CCTCCAGAACAAGACCTCATAGCCAGCACGGTGGCAGGTGTGGTGACCACAGTGATGGGCAGCTCCCAGC
CCGTGGTGACCCGAGGCACCACCGACAACCTCATCCCTGTCTATTGCTCCATCCTGGCTGCTGTGGTTGT
GGGTCTTGTGGCCTACATAGCCTTCAAGAGGTGGAACAGCCGCGCCAAGCGCTCGGGTTCGGGTGCCACC
AACTTCAGCCTGCTGAAGCAGGCCGGCGACGTGGAGGAGAACCCCGGCCCCATGGCTTGCCTTGGATTTC
AGCGGCACAAGGCTCAGCTGAACCTGGCTACCAGGACCTGGCCCTGCACTCTCCTGTTTTTTCTTCTCTT
CATCCCTGTCTTCTGCAAAGGTGAGTGAGACTTTTGGAGCATGAAGATGGAGGAGGTGTTTCTCCTACCT
GGGTTTCATTTGTTTCAGCAGTCAAAGGCAGTGATTTATAGCAAAGCCAGAAGTTAAAGGTAAAACTCCA
ATCTGGCTTGGCTGGCTCTGTATTCCAGGGCCAGCAGGGAGCAGTTGGGCGGCAGCAAATAAGGCAAAGA
GATAGCTCAGAACAGAGCGCCAGGTATTTAGTAGGGGCTTCATGAATGCATGTGAGTTGGTTTAGTAGAG
AGACACAGGCAATTTCAGACCCTTCTATGAGACTGGAAGTGATTTAAGAGGGAAAGGATAGCCATAGTCC
TGAATACATTTTCCTCTAGAGTCGACCTGCAGGCATGCAAGCTTGGCGTAATCATGGTCATAGCTGTTTC
CTGTGTGAAATTGTTATCCGCTCACAATTCCACACAACATACGAGCCGGAAGCATAAAGTGTAAAGCCTG
GGGTGCCTAATGAGTGAGCTAACTCACATTAATTGCGTTGCGCTCACTGCCCGCTTTCCAGTCGGGAAAC
CTGTCGTGCCAGCTGCATTAATGAATCGGCCAACGCGCGGGGAGAGGCGGTTTGCGTATTGGGCGCTCTT
CCGCTTCCTCGCTCACTGACTCGCTGCGCTCGGTCGTTCGGCTGCGGCGAGCGGTATCAGCTCACTCAAA
GGCGGTAATACGGTTATCCACAGAATCAGGGGATAACGCAGGAAAGAACATGTGAGCAAAAGGCCAGCAA
AAGGCCAGGAACCGTAAAAAGGCCGCGTTGCTGGCGTTTTTCCATAGGCTCCGCCCCCCTGACGAGCATC
ACAAAAATCGACGCTCAAGTCAGAGGTGGCGAAACCCGACAGGACTATAAAGATACCAGGCGTTTCCCCC
TGGAAGCTCCCTCGTGCGCTCTCCTGTTCCGACCCTGCCGCTTACCGGATACCTGTCCGCCTTTCTCCCT
TCGGGAAGCGTGGCGCTTTCTCATAGCTCACGCTGTAGGTATCTCAGTTCGGTGTAGGTCGTTCGCTCCA
AGCTGGGCTGTGTGCACGAACCCCCCGTTCAGCCCGACCGCTGCGCCTTATCCGGTAACTATCGTCTTGA
GTCCAACCCGGTAAGACACGACTTATCGCCACTGGCAGCAGCCACTGGTAACAGGATTAGCAGAGCGAGG
TATGTAGGCGGTGCTACAGAGTTCTTGAAGTGGTGGCCTAACTACGGCTACACTAGAAGAACAGTATTTG
GTATCTGCGCTCTGCTGAAGCCAGTTACCTTCGGAAAAAGAGTTGGTAGCTCTTGATCCGGCAAACAAAC
CACCGCTGGTAGCGGTGGTTTTTTTGTTTGCAAGCAGCAGATTACGCGCAGAAAAAAAGGATCTCAAGAA
GATCCTTTGATCTTTTCTACGGGGTCTGACGCTCAGTGGAACGAAAACTCACGTTAAGGGATTTTGGTCA
TGAGATTATCAAAAAGGATCTTCACCTAGATCCTTTTAAATTAAAAATGAAGTTTTAAATCAATCTAAAG
TATATATGAGTAAACTTGGTCTGACAGTTACCAATGCTTAATCAGTGAGGCACCTATCTCAGCGATCTGT
CTATTTCGTTCATCCATAGTTGCCTGACTCCCCGTCGTGTAGATAACTACGATACGGGAGGGCTTACCAT
CTGGCCCCAGTGCTGCAATGATACCGCGAGACCCACGCTCACCGGCTCCAGATTTATCAGCAATAAACCA
GCCAGCCGGAAGGGCCGAGCGCAGAAGTGGTCCTGCAACTTTATCCGCCTCCATCCAGTCTATTAATTGT
TGCCGGGAAGCTAGAGTAAGTAGTTCGCCAGTTAATAGTTTGCGCAACGTTGTTGCCATTGCTACAGGCA
TCGTGGTGTCACGCTCGTCGTTTGGTATGGCTTCATTCAGCTCCGGTTCCCAACGATCAAGGCGAGTTAC
ATGATCCCCCATGTTGTGCAAAAAAGCGGTTAGCTCCTTCGGTCCTCCGATCGTTGTCAGAAGTAAGTTG
GCCGCAGTGTTATCACTCATGGTTATGGCAGCACTGCATAATTCTCTTACTGTCATGCCATCCGTAAGAT
GCTTTTCTGTGACTGGTGAGTACTCAACCAAGTCATTCTGAGAATAGTGTATGCGGCGACCGAGTTGCTC
TTGCCCGGCGTCAATACGGGATAATACCGCGCCACATAGCAGAACTTTAAAAGTGCTCATCATTGGAAAA
CGTTCTTCGGGGCGAAAACTCTCAAGGATCTTACCGCTGTTGAGATCCAGTTCGATGTAACCCACTCGTG
CACCCAACTGATCTTCAGCATCTTTTACTTTCACCAGCGTTTCTGGGTGAGCAAAAACAGGAAGGCAAAA
TGCCGCAAAAAAGGGAATAAGGGCGACACGGAAATGTTGAATACTCATACTCTTCCTTTTTCAATATTAT
TGAAGCATTTATCAGGGTTATTGTCTCATGAGCGGATACATATTTGAATGTATTTAGAAAAATAAACAAA
TAGGGGTTCCGCGCACATTTCCCCGAAAAGTGCCACCTGACGTCTAAGAAACCATTATTATCATGACATT
AACCTATAAAAATAGGCG
Features (pLannotate 1.2.2; 13 found; start..end, strand, type, name):
     20..55      +  CDS            rop (fragment): Rop protein, which maintains plasmids at low copy number; rop
    157..256     +  misc_feature   bom (fragment): basis of mobility region from pBR322
    262..419     -  CDS            lacZα (fragment): LacZα fragment of β-galactosidase; lacZ fragment
    890..1747    +  CDS            NGFR (fragment): TNR16_HUMAN - Also known as TNFRSF16. Experimental evidence at protein level: Swiss-Prot protein existence level 1. Low affinity receptor which can bind to NGF, BDNF, NTF3, and NTF4. Forms a heterodimeric receptor with SORCS2 that binds the precursor forms of NGF, BDNF and NTF3 with high affinity, and has much lower affinity for mature NGF and BDNF (PubMed:24908487). Plays an important role in differentiation and survival of specific neuronal populations during development (By similarity). Can mediate cell survival as well as cell death of neural cells. Plays a role in the inactivation of RHOA
   1802..1909    +  CDS            CTLA4 (fragment): CTLA4_HUMAN - Also known as CD152. Experimental evidence at protein level: Swiss-Prot protein existence level 1. Inhibitory receptor acting as a major negative regulator of T-cell responses. The affinity of CTLA4 for its natural B7 family ligands, CD80 and CD86, is considerably stronger than the affinity of their cognate stimulatory coreceptor CD28. From Homo sapiens (Human).
   2252..2284    +  misc_feature   MCS (fragment): pUC18/19 multiple cloning site
   2321..2337    -  protein_bind   lac operator: The lac repressor binds to the lac operator to inhibit transcription in E. coli. This inhibition can be relieved by adding lactose or isopropyl-β-D-thiogalactopyranoside (IPTG). lac repressor encoded by lacI
   2345..2375    -  promoter       lac promoter: promoter for the E. coli lac operon
   2390..2411    -  protein_bind   CAP binding site: CAP binding activates transcription in the presence of cAMP. E. coli catabolite activator protein
   2424..2516    -  CDS            lacI (fragment): lac repressor; lacI; The lac repressor binds to the lac operator to inhibit transcription in E. coli. This inhibition can be relieved by adding lactose or isopropyl-β-D-thiogalactopyranoside (IPTG).
   2699..3287    -  rep_origin     ori: high-copy-number ColE1/pMB1/pBR322/pUC origin of replication
   3458..4318    -  CDS            AmpR: β-lactamase; bla; confers resistance to ampicillin, carbenicillin, and related antibiotics
   4319..4423    -  promoter       AmpR promoter: bla
