[The description below was written by a language model from this plasmid's Addgene catalogue record and pLannotate feature annotations shown in this document.]
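Description:
pTR-337 pUC19-tNGFR-P2A-CTLA4 N is a 4.5 kb pUC19-based plasmid catalogued as a CRISPR vector, serving as a homology-directed repair donor for knocking a truncated NGFR (tNGFR) marker into the human CTLA4 locus. It is propagated in E. coli from the high-copy ColE1/pUC origin and selected with ampicillin through the β-lactamase gene and its own promoter. The remaining backbone annotations (lacZα fragment, lac promoter and operator, CAP binding site, partial MCS, and short rop, bom and lacI fragments) are residual pUC19 sequence surrounding the cloning site and play no part in the knock-in.

The payload sits between the split lacZα and MCS remnants. The feature table detects a partial NGFR coding sequence of about 860 bp, consistent with the truncated receptor, followed after a short gap by a roughly 110 bp fragment matching the start of human CTLA4. The gap is not annotated, but the construct name indicates a P2A self-cleaving peptide there, and the "N" suggests an N-terminal insertion, so that tNGFR-P2A would be placed in frame ahead of the endogenous CTLA4 coding sequence. Unannotated stretches of several hundred base pairs on either side of these features presumably carry genomic CTLA4 homology arms, although the record does not define them. No mammalian promoter is annotated, which fits a design in which tNGFR is expressed from the endogenous CTLA4 promoter after correct integration and is separated from wild-type CTLA4 by ribosomal skipping at the 2A peptide. Surface tNGFR would then provide a stainable readout of knock-in efficiency. The associated work concerns high-yield genome engineering of primary cells using hybrid ssDNA repair templates, for which this plasmid likely serves as the template source.
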