Addgene plasmid #186054: pTR-337 pUC19-tNGFR-P2A-CTLA4 N
Purpose: Knockin of truncated NGFR to target gene
Depositing lab: Alexander Marson. Depositing organization: J. David Gladstone Institutes. Publication: High-yield genome engineering in primary cells using a hybrid ssDNA repair template and small-molecule cocktails. Shy BR, Vykunta VS, Ha A, Talbot A, Roth TL, Nguyen DN, Pfeifer WG, Chen YY, Blaeschke F, Shifrut E, Vedova S, Mamedov MR, Chung JJ, Li H, Yu R, Wu D, Wolf J, Martin TG, Castro CE, Ye L, Esensten JH, Eyquem J, Marson A. Nat Biotechnol. 2022 Aug 25:10.1038/s41587-022-01418-8. doi: 10.1038/s41587-022-01418-8. PubMed 36008610.
Backbone
  Vector backbone: PUC19
  Vector type: CRISPR
Growth in bacteria
  Bacterial resistance: Ampicillin, 100 μg/mL
  Growth temperature: 37°C
  Growth strain: DH5alpha
  Copy number: High Copy
Gene/Insert
  Gene/Insert name: CTLA4
  Species: H. sapiens (human)
  Mutation: WT with tNGFR sequence
  Entrez Gene: CTLA4 (a.k.a. ALPS5, CD, CD152, CELIAC3, CTLA-4, GRD4, GSE, IDDM12)
  Cloning method: Unknown
Terms and licenses: Academic/Nonprofit Terms; Industry Terms: Not Available to Industry
Depositor comments: Please visit https://www.biorxiv.org/content/10.1101/2021.09.02.458799v1 for bioRxiv preprint.
How to cite: pTR-337 pUC19-tNGFR-P2A-CTLA4 N was a gift from Alexander Marson (Addgene plasmid # 186054 ; http://n2t.net/addgene:186054 ; RRID:Addgene_186054)
